Addgene plasmid #144338: TFORF2515
Purpose: Lentiviral vector for overexpressing transcription factor ORFs with unique 24-bp barcodes. Barcodes facilitate identification of transcription factors in pooled screens.
Depositing lab: Feng Zhang. Depositing organization: Broad Institute. Publication: A transcription factor atlas of directed differentiation. Joung J, Ma S, Tay T, Geiger-Schuller KR, Kirchgatterer PC, Verdine VK, Guo B, Arias-Garcia MA, Allen WE, Singh A, Kuksenko O, Abudayyeh OO, Gootenberg JS, Fu Z, Macrae RK, Buenrostro JD, Regev A, Zhang F. Cell. 2023 Jan 5;186(1):209-229.e26. doi: 10.1016/j.cell.2022.11.026. PubMed 36608654.
Backbone
  Vector backbone: pLX_TRC317
  Backbone manufacturer: Broad Institute Genetic Perturbation Platform
  Backbone size w/o insert (bp): 8264
  Vector type: Mammalian Expression, Lentiviral
  Selectable markers: Puromycin
Growth in bacteria
  Bacterial resistance: Ampicillin, 100 μg/mL
  Growth temperature: 37°C
  Growth strain: NEB Stable
  Copy number: High Copy
Gene/Insert
  Gene/Insert name: PDCD2
  Species: H. sapiens (human)
  Insert size (bp): 1037
  Entrez Gene: PDCD2 (a.k.a. RP8, ZMYND7, MGC12347)
  Promoter: EF1a
  Cloning method: Unknown
  Sequencing primers: 5′ GGGTGGAGACTGAAGTTAGGCCAG; 3′ CACATAGCGTAAAAGGAGCAACATAG
Terms and licenses: Academic/Nonprofit Terms; Industry Terms: Not Available to Industry
Depositor comments: NM_001199462,ENST00000392090 . The transcription factor ORF portion of this plasmid was synthesized by Genewiz. Please test multiple small colonies in case of plasmid recombination. To make this collection available in a timely manner, a portion of this collection was not fully sequenced by Addgene. If an Addgene verified full plasmid sequence is not available, please contact us prior to placing an order to request the full sequence.
How to cite: TFORF2515 was a gift from Feng Zhang (Addgene plasmid # 144338 ; http://n2t.net/addgene:144338 ; RRID:Addgene_144338)
