[The description below was written by a language model from this plasmid's Addgene catalogue record and pLannotate feature annotations shown in this document.]
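Description:
TFORF2515 is a lentiviral mammalian expression plasmid built on the pLX_TRC317 backbone and carrying the human PDCD2 open reading frame (also known as RP8 or ZMYND7) as one member of a barcoded transcription factor ORF collection. It is propagated in E. coli through a high-copy ColE1/pUC-type origin with ampicillin selection from the bla gene. An f1 origin and remnants of a lac/lacZα cloning region flanked by T7 and T3 promoters are also present in the bacterial portion. The depositor notes that the plasmid may recombine, as is common for constructs carrying repeated LTR sequences.

The viral portion follows a third-generation, self-inactivating design. An RSV promoter drives a truncated HIV-1 5' LTR, followed by the Ψ packaging signal with a gag fragment, the Rev response element for nuclear export of the genomic RNA, and a cPPT/CTS element, and it ends in a ΔU3 3' LTR with a downstream SV40 polyadenylation signal. Within this unit, an SV40 early promoter/origin drives puromycin N-acetyltransferase for selection of transduced cells. A separate EF-1α promoter drives the synthesized PDCD2 ORF, with a WPRE downstream to enhance transcript stability and expression. The catalogue entry describes a unique 24-bp barcode associated with each ORF, but it is not annotated as a discrete feature. A short sequence between the ORF and the WPRE is annotated only as a U6 promoter fragment, and the record does not state its role.

The construct is intended for stable overexpression of PDCD2 in mammalian cells, either alone or in pooled screens where barcode sequencing identifies which ORF each cell received, as in studies of directed differentiation.
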