Features (pLannotate 1.2.2; 31 found; start..end, strand, type, name):
      5..231     +  promoter       RSV promoter: Rous sarcoma virus enhancer/promoter
    232..412     +  LTR            5' LTR (truncated): truncated 5' long terminal repeat (LTR) from HIV-1
    459..584     +  misc_feature   HIV-1 Ψ: packaging signal of human immunodeficiency virus type 1
    568..931     +  CDS            HIV-1 gag (fragment): gag protein from human immunodeficiency virus 1; gag
   1077..1310    +  misc_feature   RRE: The Rev response element (RRE) of HIV-1 allows for Rev-dependent mRNA export from the nucleus to the cytoplasm.
   1687..1713    +  CDS            Rev (fragment): human immunodeficiency virus 1 (HIV-1) Rev protein; rev; enhances nuclear export of unspliced and incompletely spliced viral mRNAs
   1720..1743    +  promoter       SV40 promoter (fragment): SV40 early promoter
   1744..1815    +  promoter       SV40 promoter (fragment): SV40 enhancer and early promoter
   1839..1974    +  rep_origin     SV40 ori: SV40 origin of replication
   2020..2616    +  CDS            PuroR (fragment): puromycin N-acetyltransferase; pac from Streptomyces; confers resistance to puromycin
   2665..2782    +  misc_feature   cPPT/CTS: central polypurine tract and central termination sequence of HIV-1
   2847..2913    +  CDS            small t antigen (fragment): SV40 (simian virus 40) small t antigen
   2920..4098    +  promoter       EF-1α promoter: strong constitutive promoter for human elongation factor EF-1α
   4115..5047    +  CDS            PDCD2 (fragment): PDCD2_HUMAN - Also known as RP8, ZMYND7. Experimental evidence at protein level: Swiss-Prot protein existence level 1. May be a DNA-binding protein with a regulatory function. May play an important role in cell death and/or in regulation of cell proliferation. From Homo sapiens (Human).
   5063..5116    +  promoter       U6 promoter (fragment): RNA polymerase III promoter for human U6 snRNA
   5158..5746    +  misc_feature   WPRE: woodchuck hepatitis virus posttranscriptional regulatory element
   5797..5816    +  misc_feature   cPPT/CTS (fragment): central polypurine tract and central termination sequence of HIV-1
   5818..6051    +  LTR            3' LTR (ΔU3): self-inactivating 3' long terminal repeat (LTR) from HIV-1
   6129..6250    +  polyA_signal   SV40 poly(A) signal: SV40 polyadenylation signal
   6290..6425    +  rep_origin     SV40 ori: SV40 origin of replication
   6446..6464    -  promoter       T7 promoter: promoter for bacteriophage T7 RNA polymerase
   6472..6627    +  CDS            lacZα (fragment): LacZα fragment of β-galactosidase; lacZ fragment
   6632..7060    +  rep_origin     f1 ori (sequence partly withheld): f1 bacteriophage origin of replication; arrow indicates direction of (+) strand synthesis
   7113..7217    +  promoter       AmpR promoter: bla
   7218..8078    +  CDS            AmpR: β-lactamase; bla; confers resistance to ampicillin, carbenicillin, and related antibiotics
   8249..8837    +  rep_origin     ori: high-copy-number ColE1/pMB1/pBR322/pUC origin of replication
   9020..9112    +  CDS            lacI (fragment): lac repressor; lacI; The lac repressor binds to the lac operator to inhibit transcription in E. coli. This inhibition can be relieved by adding lactose or isopropyl-β-D-thiogalactopyranoside (IPTG).
   9125..9146    +  protein_bind   CAP binding site: CAP binding activates transcription in the presence of cAMP. E. coli catabolite activator protein
   9161..9191    +  promoter       lac promoter: promoter for the E. coli lac operon
   9199..9215    +  protein_bind   lac operator: The lac repressor binds to the lac operator to inhibit transcription in E. coli. This inhibition can be relieved by adding lactose or isopropyl-β-D-thiogalactopyranoside (IPTG). lac repressor encoded by lacI
   9260..9278    +  promoter       T3 promoter: promoter for bacteriophage T3 RNA polymerase
>Addgene plasmid #144338 | TFORF2515 | addgene full sequence | sequence record 391495 | Addgene NGS Result
TTAATGTAGTCTTATGCAATACTCTTGTAGTCTTGCAACATGGTAACGATGAGTTAGCAACATGCCTTAC
AAGGAGAGAAAAAGCACCGTGCATGCCGATTGGTGGAAGTAAGGTGGTACGATCGTGCCTTATTAGGAAG
GCAACAGACGGGTCTGACATGGATTGGACGAACCACTGAATTGCCGCATTGCAGAGATATTGTATTTAAG
TGCCTAGCTCGATACATAAACGGGTCTCTCTGGTTAGACCAGATCTGAGCCTGGGAGCTCTCTGGCTAAC
TAGGGAACCCACTGCTTAAGCCTCAATAAAGCTTGCCTTGAGTGCTTCAAGTAGTGTGTGCCCGTCTGTT
GTGTGACTCTGGTAACTAGAGATCCCTCAGACCCTTTTAGTCAGTGTGGAAAATCTCTAGCAGTGGCGCC
CGAACAGGGACTTGAAAGCGAAAGGGAAACCAGAGGAGCTCTCTCGACGCAGGACTCGGCTTGCTGAAGC
GCGCACGGCAAGAGGCGAGGGGCGGCGACTGGTGAGTACGCCAAAAATTTTGACTAGCGGAGGCTAGAAG
GAGAGAGATGGGTGCGAGAGCGTCAGTATTAAGCGGGGGAGAATTAGATCGCGATGGGAAAAAATTCGGT
TAAGGCCAGGGGGAAAGAAAAAATATAAATTAAAACATATAGTATGGGCAAGCAGGGAGCTAGAACGATT
CGCAGTTAATCCTGGCCTGTTAGAAACATCAGAAGGCTGTAGACAAATACTGGGACAGCTACAACCATCC
CTTCAGACAGGATCAGAAGAACTTAGATCATTATATAATACAGTAGCAACCCTCTATTGTGTGCATCAAA
GGATAGAGATAAAAGACACCAAGGAAGCTTTAGACAAGATAGAGGAAGAGCAAAACAAAAGTAAGACCAC
CGCACAGCAAGCGGCCGCTGATCTTCAGACCTGGAGGAGGAGATATGAGGGACAATTGGAGAAGTGAATT
ATATAAATATAAAGTAGTAAAAATTGAACCATTAGGAGTAGCACCCACCAAGGCAAAGAGAAGAGTGGTG
CAGAGAGAAAAAAGAGCAGTGGGAATAGGAGCTTTGTTCCTTGGGTTCTTGGGAGCAGCAGGAAGCACTA
TGGGCGCAGCGTCAATGACGCTGACGGTACAGGCCAGACAATTATTGTCTGGTATAGTGCAGCAGCAGAA
CAATTTGCTGAGGGCTATTGAGGCGCAACAGCATCTGTTGCAACTCACAGTCTGGGGCATCAAGCAGCTC
CAGGCAAGAATCCTGGCTGTGGAAAGATACCTAAAGGATCAACAGCTCCTGGGGATTTGGGGTTGCTCTG
GAAAACTCATTTGCACCACTGCTGTGCCTTGGAATGCTAGTTGGAGTAATAAATCTCTGGAACAGATTTG
GAATCACACGACCTGGATGGAGTGGGACAGAGAAATTAACAATTACACAAGCTTAATACACTCCTTAATT
GAAGAATCGCAAAACCAGCAAGAAAAGAATGAACAAGAATTATTGGAATTAGATAAATGGGCAAGTTTGT
GGAATTGGTTTAACATAACAAATTGGCTGTGGTATATAAAATTATTCATAATGATAGTAGGAGGCTTGGT
AGGTTTAAGAATAGTTTTTGCTGTACTTTCTATAGTGAATAGAGTTAGGCAGGGATATTCACCATTATCG
TTTCAGACCCACCTCCCAACCCCGAGGGGACCCATGCATTGCATCTCAATTAGTCAGCAACCAGGTGTGG
AAAGTCCCCAGGCTCCCCAGCAGGCAGAAGTATGCAAAGCATGCGTCTCAATTAGTCAGCAACCATAGTC
CCGCCCCTAACTCCGCCCATCCCGCCCCTAACTCCGCCCAGTTCCGCCCATTCTCCGCCCCATGGCTGAC
TAATTTTTTTTATTTATGCAGAGGCCGAGGCCGCCTCGGCCTCTGAGCTATTCCAGAAGTAGTGAGGAGG
CTTTTTTGGAGGCCTAGGCTTTTGCAAAAAGCTTTCTAGAGGTACCACCGGAGCTTACCATGACCGAGTA
CAAGCCCACGGTGCGCCTCGCCACCCGCGACGACGTCCCCAGGGCCGTACGCACCCTCGCCGCCGCGTTC
GCCGACTACCCCGCCACGCGCCACACCGTCGATCCGGACCGCCACATCGAGCGGGTCACCGAGCTGCAAG
AACTCTTCCTCACGCGCGTCGGGCTCGACATCGGCAAGGTGTGGGTCGCGGACGACGGCGCCGCCGTGGC
GGTCTGGACCACGCCGGAGAGCGTCGAAGCGGGGGCGGTGTTCGCCGAGATCGGCCCGCGCATGGCCGAG
TTGAGCGGTTCCCGGCTGGCCGCGCAGCAACAGATGGAAGGCCTCCTGGCGCCGCACCGGCCCAAGGAGC
CCGCGTGGTTCCTGGCCACCGTCGGCGTCTCGCCCGACCACCAGGGCAAGGGTCTGGGCAGCGCCGTCGT
GCTCCCCGGAGTGGAGGCGGCCGAGCGCGCCGGGGTGCCCGCCTTCCTGGAGACCTCCGCGCCCCGCAAC
CTCCCCTTCTACGAGCGGCTCGGCTTCACCGTCACCGCCGACGTCGAGGTGCCCGAAGGACCGCGCACCT
GGTGCATGACCCGCAAGCCCGGTGCCAGTTAACGAATTCTAGATCTTGAGACAAATGGCAGTATTCATCC
ACAATTTTAAAAGAAAAGGGGGGATTGGGGGGTACAGTGCAGGGGAAAGAATAGTAGACATAATAGCAAC
AGACATACAAACTAAAGAATTACAAAAACAAATTACAAAAATTCAAAATTTTCGGGTTTATTACAGGGAC
AGCAGAGATCCACTTTGGCGCCGGCTCGAGGCCTGCAGGTGCAAAGATGGATAAAGTTTTAAACAGAGAG
GAATCTTTGCAGCTAATGGACCTTCTAGGTCTTGAAAGGAGTGGGAATTGGCTCCGGTGCCCGTCAGTGG
GCAGAGCGCACATCGCCCACAGTCCCCGAGAAGTTGGGGGGAGGGGTCGGCAATTGAACCGGTGCCTAGA
GAAGGTGGCGCGGGGTAAACTGGGAAAGTGATGTCGTGTACTGGCTCCGCCTTTTTCCCGAGGGTGGGGG
AGAACCGTATATAAGTGCAGTAGTCGCCGTGAACGTTCTTTTTCGCAACGGGTTTGCCGCCAGAACACAG
GTAAGTGCCGTGTGTGGTTCCCGCGGGCCTGGCCTCTTTACGGGTTATGGCCCTTGCGTGCCTTGAATTA
CTTCCACCTGGCTGCAGTACGTGATTCTTGATCCCGAGCTTCGGGTTGGAAGTGGGTGGGAGAGTTCGAG
GCCTTGCGCTTAAGGAGCCCCTTCGCCTCGTGCTTGAGTTGAGGCCTGGCCTGGGCGCTGGGGCCGCCGC
GTGCGAATCTGGTGGCACCTTCGCGCCTGTCTCGCTGCTTTCGATAAGTCTCTAGCCATTTAAAATTTTT
GATGACCTGCTGCGACGCTTTTTTTCTGGCAAGATAGTCTTGTAAATGCGGGCCAAGATCTGCACACTGG
TATTTCGGTTTTTGGGGCCGCGGGCGGCGACGGGGCCCGTGCGTCCCAGCGCACATGTTCGGCGAGGCGG
GGCCTGCGAGCGCGGCCACCGAGAATCGGACGGGGGTAGTCTCAAGCTGGCCGGCCTGCTCTGGTGCCTG
GCCTCGCGCCGCCGTGTATCGCCCCGCCCTGGGCGGCAAGGCTGGCCCGGTCGGCACCAGTTGCGTGAGC
GGAAAGATGGCCGCTTCCCGGCCCTGCTGCAGGGAGCTCAAAATGGAGGACGCGGCGCTCGGGAGAGCGG
GCGGGTGAGTCACCCACACAAAGGAAAAGGGCCTTTCCGTCCTCAGCCGTCGCTTCATGTGACTCCACGG
AGTACCGGGCGCCGTCCAGGCACCTCGATTAGTTCTCGAGCTTTTGGAGTACGTCGTCTTTAGGTTGGGG
GGAGGGGTTTTATGCGATGGAGTTTCCCCACACTGAGTGGGTGGAGACTGAAGTTAGGCCAGCTTGGCAC
TTGATGTAATTCTCCTTGGAATTTGCCCTTTTTGAGTTTGGATCTTGGTTCATTCTCAAGCCTCAGACAG
TGGTTCAAAGTTTTTTTCTTCCATTTCAGGTGTCGTGAGGCTAGCACCGCCACCATGGCTGCCGCCGGGG
CCAGGCCTGTGGAGCTGGGCTTCGCCGAGTCGGCGCCGGCGTGGCGACTGCGCAGCGAGCAGTTCCCCAG
CAAGGTGTATGCGCCGCTGCCTGGCCGCCCGGACGCCTTCCACCGCTGCATCTTCCTCTTCTGCTGCCGC
GAGCAGCCGTGCTGTGCCGGCCTGCGAGTTTTTAGGAATCAACTACCCAGGAAAAACGATTTTTACTCAT
ATGAGCCACCTTCTGAGAATCCTCCCCCAGAAACAGGAGAATCAGTGTGTCTCCAGCTTAAGTCTGGTGC
TCATCTCTGCAGGGTTTGTGGCTGTTTAGGCCCCAAAACGTGCTCCAGATGCCACAAAGCATATTACTGC
AGCAAGGAGCATCAGACCCTAGACTGGAGATTGGGACATAAGCAGGCTTGTGCACAACCAGATCATCTGG
ACCATATAATTCCAGACCACAACTTCCTTTTTCCAGAATTTGAAATTGTAATAGAAACAGAAGATGAGAT
TATGCCTGAGGTTGTGGAAAAGGAAGATTACTCAGAGATTATAGGGAGCATGGGTGAAGCACTTGAGGAA
GAACTGGATTCCATGGCAAAACATGAATCCAGGGAAGATAAAATTTTTCAGAAGTTTAAAACTCAGATAG
CCCTTGAACCAGAACAGATTCTTAGATATGGCAGAGGTATTGCCCCCATCTGGATTTCTGGTGAAAATAT
TCCTCAAGAAAAGGATATTCCAGATTGCCCCTGTGGTGCCAAGAGAATATTGGAATTCCAGGTCATGCCT
CAGCTCCTAAACTACCTGAAGGCTGACAGACTGGGCAAGAGCATTGACTGGGGCATCCTGGCTGTCTTCA
CCTGTGCTGAGAGCTGCAGCTTGGGTACTGGCTATACAGAAGAATTTGTGTGGAAGCAGGATGTAACAGA
TACACCGTAGTAATGAACTAGTCCGTAACTTGAAAGTATTTCGATTTCTTGGCTTTATATATCTTGTGGA
AAGGACGACATACTATTTCAGGGTGCGTCGTTACGCGTTAAGTCGACAATCAACCTCTGGATTACAAAAT
TTGTGAAAGATTGACTGGTATTCTTAACTATGTTGCTCCTTTTACGCTATGTGGATACGCTGCTTTAATG
CCTTTGTATCATGCTATTGCTTCCCGTATGGCTTTCATTTTCTCCTCCTTGTATAAATCCTGGTTGCTGT
CTCTTTATGAGGAGTTGTGGCCCGTTGTCAGGCAACGTGGCGTGGTGTGCACTGTGTTTGCTGACGCAAC
CCCCACTGGTTGGGGCATTGCCACCACCTGTCAGCTCCTTTCCGGGACTTTCGCTTTCCCCCTCCCTATT
GCCACGGCGGAACTCATCGCCGCCTGCCTTGCCCGCTGCTGGACAGGGGCTCGGCTGTTGGGCACTGACA
ATTCCGTGGTGTTGTCGGGGAAATCATCGTCCTTTCCTTGGCTGCTCGCCTGTGTTGCCACCTGGATTCT
GCGCGGGACGTCCTTCTGCTACGTCCCTTCGGCCCTCAATCCAGCGGACCTTCCTTCCCGCGGCCTGCTG
CCGGCTCTGCGGCCTCTTCCGCGTCTTCGCCTTCGCCCTCAGACGAGTCGGATCTCCCTTTGGGCCGCCT
CCCCGCGTCGACTTTAAGACCAATGACTTACAAGGCAGCTGTAGATCTTAGCCACTTTTTAAAAGAAAAG
GGGGGACTGGAAGGGCTAATTCACTCCCAACGAAGACAAGATCTGCTTTTTGCTTGTACTGGGTCTCTCT
GGTTAGACCAGATCTGAGCCTGGGAGCTCTCTGGCTAACTAGGGAACCCACTGCTTAAGCCTCAATAAAG
CTTGCCTTGAGTGCTTCAAGTAGTGTGTGCCCGTCTGTTGTGTGACTCTGGTAACTAGAGATCCCTCAGA
CCCTTTTAGTCAGTGTGGAAAATCTCTAGCAGTACGTATAGTAGTTCATGTCATCTTATTATTCAGTATT
TATAACTTGCAAAGAAATGAATATCAGAGAGTGAGAGGAACTTGTTTATTGCAGCTTATAATGGTTACAA
ATAAAGCAATAGCATCACAAATTTCACAAATAAAGCATTTTTTTCACTGCATTCTAGTTGTGGTTTGTCC
AAACTCATCAATGTATCTTATCATGTCTGGCTCTAGCTATCCCGCCCCTAACTCCGCCCATCCCGCCCCT
AACTCCGCCCAGTTCCGCCCATTCTCCGCCCCATGGCTGACTAATTTTTTTTATTTATGCAGAGGCCGAG
GCCGCCTCGGCCTCTGAGCTATTCCAGAAGTAGTGAGGAGGCTTTTTTGGAGGCCTAGGGACGTACCCAA
TTCGCCCTATAGTGAGTCGTATTACGCGCGCTCACTGGCCGTCGTTTTACAACGTCGTGACTGGGAAAAC
CCTGGCGTTACCCAACTTAATCGCCTTGCAGCACATCCCCCTTTCGCCAGCTGGCGTAATAGCGAAGAGG
CCCGCACCGATCGCCCTTCCCAACAGTTGCGCAGCCTGAATGGCGAATGGG
[124 nt withheld, positions 6632-6755]
C
[91 nt withheld, positions 6757-6847]
A
[49 nt withheld, positions 6849-6897]
CCTTTGACGTTGGAGTCCACGTTCTTT
[37 nt withheld, positions 6925-6961]
ACCCTATCTCGGTCTATTCTTTTGATTTATAAGGGATTTTGCCGATTTCGGCCTATTGGTTAAAAAATGA
GCTGATTTAACAAAAATTTAACGCGAATTTTAACAAAATATTAACGCTTACAATTTAGGTGGCACTTTTC
GGGGAAATGTGCGCGGAACCCCTATTTGTTTATTTTTCTAAATACATTCAAATATGTATCCGCTCATGAG
ACAATAACCCTGATAAATGCTTCAATAATATTGAAAAAGGAAGAGTATGAGTATTCAACATTTCCGTGTC
GCCCTTATTCCCTTTTTTGCGGCATTTTGCCTTCCTGTTTTTGCTCACCCAGAAACGCTGGTGAAAGTAA
AAGATGCTGAAGATCAGTTGGGTGCACGAGTGGGTTACATCGAACTGGATCTCAACAGCGGTAAGATCCT
TGAGAGTTTTCGCCCCGAAGAACGTTTTCCAATGATGAGCACTTTTAAAGTTCTGCTATGTGGCGCGGTA
TTATCCCGTATTGACGCCGGGCAAGAGCAACTCGGTCGCCGCATACACTATTCTCAGAATGACTTGGTTG
AGTACTCACCAGTCACAGAAAAGCATCTTACGGATGGCATGACAGTAAGAGAATTATGCAGTGCTGCCAT
AACCATGAGTGATAACACTGCGGCCAACTTACTTCTGACAACGATCGGAGGACCGAAGGAGCTAACCGCT
TTTTTGCACAACATGGGGGATCATGTAACTCGCCTTGATCGTTGGGAACCGGAGCTGAATGAAGCCATAC
CAAACGACGAGCGTGACACCACGATGCCTGTAGCAATGGCAACAACGTTGCGCAAACTATTAACTGGCGA
ACTACTTACTCTAGCTTCCCGGCAACAATTAATAGACTGGATGGAGGCGGATAAAGTTGCAGGACCACTT
CTGCGCTCGGCCCTTCCGGCTGGCTGGTTTATTGCTGATAAATCTGGAGCCGGTGAGCGTGGGTCTCGCG
GTATCATTGCAGCACTGGGGCCAGATGGTAAGCCCTCCCGTATCGTAGTTATCTACACGACGGGGAGTCA
GGCAACTATGGATGAACGAAATAGACAGATCGCTGAGATAGGTGCCTCACTGATTAAGCATTGGTAACTG
TCAGACCAAGTTTACTCATATATACTTTAGATTGATTTAAAACTTCATTTTTAATTTAAAAGGATCTAGG
TGAAGATCCTTTTTGATAATCTCATGACCAAAATCCCTTAACGTGAGTTTTCGTTCCACTGAGCGTCAGA
CCCCGTAGAAAAGATCAAAGGATCTTCTTGAGATCCTTTTTTTCTGCGCGTAATCTGCTGCTTGCAAACA
AAAAAACCACCGCTACCAGCGGTGGTTTGTTTGCCGGATCAAGAGCTACCAACTCTTTTTCCGAAGGTAA
CTGGCTTCAGCAGAGCGCAGATACCAAATACTGTTCTTCTAGTGTAGCCGTAGTTAGGCCACCACTTCAA
GAACTCTGTAGCACCGCCTACATACCTCGCTCTGCTAATCCTGTTACCAGTGGCTGCTGCCAGTGGCGAT
AAGTCGTGTCTTACCGGGTTGGACTCAAGACGATAGTTACCGGATAAGGCGCAGCGGTCGGGCTGAACGG
GGGGTTCGTGCACACAGCCCAGCTTGGAGCGAACGACCTACACCGAACTGAGATACCTACAGCGTGAGCT
ATGAGAAAGCGCCACGCTTCCCGAAGGGAGAAAGGCGGACAGGTATCCGGTAAGCGGCAGGGTCGGAACA
GGAGAGCGCACGAGGGAGCTTCCAGGGGGAAACGCCTGGTATCTTTATAGTCCTGTCGGGTTTCGCCACC
TCTGACTTGAGCGTCGATTTTTGTGATGCTCGTCAGGGGGGCGGAGCCTATGGAAAAACGCCAGCAACGC
GGCCTTTTTACGGTTCCTGGCCTTTTGCTGGCCTTTTGCTCACATGTTCTTTCCTGCGTTATCCCCTGAT
TCTGTGGATAACCGTATTACCGCCTTTGAGTGAGCTGATACCGCTCGCCGCAGCCGAACGACCGAGCGCA
GCGAGTCAGTGAGCGAGGAAGCGGAAGAGCGCCCAATACGCAAACCGCCTCTCCCCGCGCGTTGGCCGAT
TCATTAATGCAGCTGGCACGACAGGTTTCCCGACTGGAAAGCGGGCAGTGAGCGCAACGCAATTAATGTG
AGTTAGCTCACTCATTAGGCACCCCAGGCTTTACACTTTATGCTTCCGGCTCGTATGTTGTGTGGAATTG
TGAGCGGATAACAATTTCACACAGGAAACAGCTATGACCATGATTACGCCAAGCGCGCAATTAACCCTCA
CTAAAGGGAACAAAAGCTGGAGCTGCAAGC
