>Addgene plasmid #144338 | TFORF2515 | depositor partial sequence | sequence record 285129 | Insert
ACCGCCACCATGGCTGCCGCCGGGGCCAGGCCTGTGGAGCTGGGCTTCGCCGAGTCGGCGCCGGCGTGGC
GACTGCGCAGCGAGCAGTTCCCCAGCAAGGTGTATGCGCCGCTGCCTGGCCGCCCGGACGCCTTCCACCG
CTGCATCTTCCTCTTCTGCTGCCGCGAGCAGCCGTGCTGTGCCGGCCTGCGAGTTTTTAGGAATCAACTA
CCCAGGAAAAACGATTTTTACTCATATGAGCCACCTTCTGAGAATCCTCCCCCAGAAACAGGAGAATCAG
TGTGTCTCCAGCTTAAGTCTGGTGCTCATCTCTGCAGGGTTTGTGGCTGTTTAGGCCCCAAAACGTGCTC
CAGATGCCACAAAGCATATTACTGCAGCAAGGAGCATCAGACCCTAGACTGGAGATTGGGACATAAGCAG
GCTTGTGCACAACCAGATCATCTGGACCATATAATTCCAGACCACAACTTCCTTTTTCCAGAATTTGAAA
TTGTAATAGAAACAGAAGATGAGATTATGCCTGAGGTTGTGGAAAAGGAAGATTACTCAGAGATTATAGG
GAGCATGGGTGAAGCACTTGAGGAAGAACTGGATTCCATGGCAAAACATGAATCCAGGGAAGATAAAATT
TTTCAGAAGTTTAAAACTCAGATAGCCCTTGAACCAGAACAGATTCTTAGATATGGCAGAGGTATTGCCC
CCATCTGGATTTCTGGTGAAAATATTCCTCAAGAAAAGGATATTCCAGATTGCCCCTGTGGTGCCAAGAG
AATATTGGAATTCCAGGTCATGCCTCAGCTCCTAAACTACCTGAAGGCTGACAGACTGGGCAAGAGCATT
GACTGGGGCATCCTGGCTGTCTTCACCTGTGCTGAGAGCTGCAGCTTGGGTACTGGCTATACAGAAGAAT
TTGTGTGGAAGCAGGATGTAACAGATACACCGTAGTAATGAACTAGTCCGTAACTTGAAAGTATTTCGAT
TTCTTGGCTTTATATATCTTGTGGAAAGGACGACATACTATTTCAGGGTGCGTCGTT
