>Addgene plasmid #144338 | TFORF2515 | depositor partial sequence | sequence record 285130 | Barcode
CATACTATTTCAGGGTGCGTCGTT
